>Addgene plasmid #235456 | pHK506.5 | addgene full sequence | sequence record 473103 | Addgene NGS Result
TTAAGAAAGCTGGTCCAAGCGATTGCTGAGGTCCTGCAGGTGGTGCGCAGGCGGCCGCAACTAGTTTACT
TGTACAGCTCGTCCATGCCGCCGGTGGAGTGGCGGCCCTCGGCGCGTTCGTACTGTTCCACGATGGTGTA
GTCCTCGTTGTGGGAGGTGATGTCCAACTTGATGTTGACGTTGTACGCGCCGGGCAGCTGCACGGGCTTC
TTGGCCTTGTAGGTGGTCTTGACTTCAGCGTCGTAGTGGCCGCCGTCCTTCAGCTTCAGCCTCTGCTTGA
TCTCGCCCTTCAGCGCGCCGTCCTCGGGGTACATCCGCTCGGAGGAGGCCTCCCAGCCCATAGTCTTCTT
CTGCATTACGGGGCCGTCGGAGGGGAAGTTGGTGCCGCGCAGCTTCACCTTGTAGATGAACTCGCCGTCC
TGCAGAGAGGAGTCCTGGGTCACGGTCACCACGCCGCCGTCCTCGAAGTTCATCACGCGCTCCCACTTGA
AGCCCTCGGGGAAGGACAGCTTCAAGTAGTCGGGGATGTCGGCGGGGTGCTTCACGTAGGCCTTGGAGCC
GTACATGAACTGAGGGGACAGGATGTCCCAGGCGAAGGGCAGGGGGCCACCCTTGGTCACCTTCAGCTTG
GCGGTCTGGGTGCCCTCGTAGGGGCGGCCCTCGCCCTCGCCCTCGATCTCGAACTCGTGGCCGTTCACGG
AGCCCTCCATGTGCACCTTGAAGCGCATGAACTCCTTGATGATGGCCATGTTATCCTCCTCGCCCTTGCT
CACCATATGTATATCTCCTTCTTAAAGTTAAACAAAATTAGCTAGCACTGTACCTAGGACTGAGCTAGCC
GTCAAGAATTCCAATTGACTGGCCGTCGTTTTACAACTCGAGTCACTGCATCCTAGGAGCTGAGTTTTCA
ACGATTACCAATACTTCTGACTGGATTTCCTGAGCGGTTCTCTTCACGCAACTACGAGCACCTACTGTGT
CTTATTACAATCTATCTGTTATCGCTACCCTGTCCCACTGAAAAGTCTACGGAACTGCTGAGTATTATTG
ATTTACCTGCGAGAACGAACAACACTACCAGACCTATCCTTTATCTATTAGGACCAAAACGAAAAAAGGC
CCCCCTTTCGGGAGGCCTCTTTTCTGGAATTTGGTACCGAGCCTGCAGGCGGGCGTCCCAGCGATTATTA
TTTATACAGTTCGTCCATGCCGTGGGTGATACCCGCAGCCGTCACAAATTCCAGCAGGACCATGTGGTCA
CGTTTTTCGTTCGGATCTTTTGACAGCACGGACTGGGTACTCAGGTAGTGATTGTCCGGCAGCAGGACCG
GGCCATCACCAATCGGCGTGTTTTGCTGATAGTGGTCGGCCAGCTGAACGCTACCATCTTCCACATTATG
GCGGATTTTGAAATTGGCTTTAATGCCGTTTTTCTGTTTATCCGCGGTGATGTACACGTTGTGGGAATTG
AAGTTATATTCCAGTTTATGACCCAGAATATTGCCGTCTTCTTTGAAATCGATACCTTTCAGTTCGATAC
GGTTAACCAGGGTATCGCCTTCGAATTTCACTTCCGCGCGGGTTTTATACGTACCATCGTCTTTAAAGCT
AATCGTACGTTCCTGCACATAGCCTTCCGGCATGGCCGATTTGAAAAAGTCGTGCTGTTTCATGTGATCC
GGGTAACGCGCAAAACATTGAACGCCATAGGTCAGCGTGGTCACCAGCGTCGGCCACGGGACCGGCAGTT
TACCCGTGGTGCAGATAAATTTCAGGGTCAGTTTGCCGTTCGTCGCATCGCCTTCACCTTCGCCGCGAAC
ACTGAATTTATGACCATTAACATCGCCGTCCAGTTCCACCAGAATCGGAACCACACCGGTAAACAGTTCT
TCGCCTTTACGCATATGTATATCTCCTTCTTAAAGTTAAACAAAATTACTGCCTATACGGCAGTGAACCC
GGACCGCAGGCTGAGACAGTGCTCAATCGTGTAGAAATCTCTTGGATCCCGGGCGTCCCAGCGAAAGTGA
GTCTGAGCTTAGATTGGCCGGACCGCAGGCTGAAATAAGTGTCACCTGTGTAACGGCTATCTCGGGCGTC
CCAGCGAGCTAGCACTGTACCTAGGACTGAGCTAGCCGTCAACCGGACCGCAGGCTGAAGCTTATTTTCT
ACAGTCTCAGTTTCAGGGATTTCGTTCACTTTACCTTCTTACTCAATAACAACCTATCTACTACCAGGCA
GCAGTTCTCGCAACAGTGTATCAATTACCAACTTACTGAAATCACAGAACTGGGTGGGACTCGGCAGAGA
AAACTCAATCGGAGACTACTTTACTATCTATTATTCGTTACAGGTCAGAAGAATTGAGAAGAGAAAAGAA
AACCGCCGATCCTGTCCACCGCATTACTGCAAGGTAGTGGACAAGACCGGCGGTCTTAAGTTTTTTGGCT
GAACCATGGTAAGGTAAGCCTCGGGCGTCCCAGCGACTGCCTATACGGCAGTGAACGCACCGACTCGGTG
CCACTTTTTCAAGTTGATAACGGACTAGCCTTATTTCAACTTGCTATGCTGTTTCCAGCATAGCTCTGAA
ACATCTAAGCTCAGACTCACTTCTGCCTATACGGCAGTGAACCCGGACCGCAGGCTGAGACAGTGCTCAA
TCGTGTAGAAATCTCTTGGATCCCGGGCGTCCCAGCGATGACTGAGCTAGTGTACTCTTGGCCGGACCGC
AGGCTGAAATAAGTGTCACCTGTGTAACGGCTATCTGCTAGCATTGTACCAAGGGCTGAGCTAGCTATAA
AGGACGGTAAAGTTTCCAGAATCTATCCTATGAATTCTCTAGAGTGATGGTGTCGGGAATCCGTAAAGGA
TCTTCTTGAGATCCTTTTACGATCGTCGTAATCTCCTGCTCTGTAAACGAAAAAACCGCCTGGGGAGGCG
GTTTGATCGAAGGTTAAGTCAGTTGGGGAACTGCTTAACCTGGTAACTGGCTTTAGTGGAGCGCAGATAC
CAAATACTGTCCTTTCAGTGTAGCCTCTGTTAGGCCACCACTTCAAGACTCTCGATATCTAAATCCACTA
ATTCTCAGTTACCAATGGCTGCTGCCAGTGGCGTTTTGTCGTGTCTTTCCGGGTTGGACTCAAGATGATA
GTTACCGGATAAGGCGCAGCAGTCGGGCTGAACGGGGGGTTCTTGCACACAGCCCAGCTTGGAGCGAACT
GTCTACACGGAACGGGACGTGGTGATTTGGGTAAAGCCTCCACCACAACACGGACGCCGCAGGACGGGAA
CAGGAGAGCGCAAGAGGGAGCCATCAGGGGGAAACGCCTGGTATCTTTATAGTCCTGTCGGGTTTCGCCA
CCACTGATTTGAGCGTCAGATTTCGTGATGTTCGTCAGGGGGGCGGAGCCTATGGAAAAACGGCTTCGCT
CCGGCCTTATTGTCTCTCTGCTAAGTATCCTCCTGGCATCTTCTAGGACGTTTCTGCGCTAGCATGCCTA
TTTGTTTATTTTTCTAAATACATTCAAATATGTATCCGCTCATGAGACAATAACCCTGATAAATGCTTCA
ATAATATTGAAAAAGGAAGAGTATGAGCCATATTCAACGGGAAACGTCTTGCTCTAGGCCGCGATTAAAT
TCCAACATGGATGCTGATTTATATGGGTATAAATGGGCTCGCGATAATGTCGGGCAATCAGGTGCGACAA
TCTATCGATTGTATGGGAAGCCCGATGCGCCAGAGTTGTTTCTGAAACATGGCAAAGGTAGCGTTGCCAA
TGATGTTACAGATGAGATGGTCAGACTAAACTGGCTGACGGAATTTATGCCTCTTCCGACCATCAAGCAT
TTTATCCGTACTCCTGATGATGCATGGTTACTCACCACTGCGATCCCCGGGAAAACAGCATTCCAGGTAT
TAGAAGAATATCCTGATTCAGGTGAAAATATTGTTGATGCGCTGGCAGTGTTCCTGCGCCGGTTGCATTC
GATTCCTGTTTGTAATTGTCCTTTTAACAGCGACCGCGTATTTCGTCTCGCTCAGGCGCAATCACGAATG
AATAACGGTTTGGTTGATGCGAGTGATTTTGATGACGAGCGTAATGGCTGGCCTGTTGAACAAGTCTGGA
AAGAAATGCATAAACTTTTGCCATTCTCACCGGATTCAGTCGTCACTCATGGTGATTTCTCACTTGATAA
CCTTATTTTTGACGAGGGGAAATTAATAGGTTGTATTGATGTTGGACGAGTCGGAATCGCAGACCGATAC
CAGGATCTTGCCATCCTATGGAACTGCCTCGGTGAGTTTTCTCCTTCATTACAGAAACGGCTTTTTCAAA
AATATGGTATTGATAATCCTGATATGAATAAATTGCAGTTTCATTTGATGCTCGATGAGTTTTTCTAAGA
ATTAATTCATGAGCGGATACATATTTGAATGTATTTAGAAAAATAAACAAATAGGGGTTCCGCGCACATT
TCCCCGAAAAGTGCCACTTGCGGAGACCCGGTCGTCAGCTTGTCGTCGGTTCAGGGCAGGGTCGTTAAAT
AGCCGCTTATGTCTATTGCTGGTTTACCGGTAGATCTGAAACGCAAAAAGGCCATCCGTCAGGATGGCCT
TCTGCTTAGTTTGATGCCTGGCAGTTTATGGCGGGCGTCCTGCCCGCCACCCTCCGGGCCGTTGCTTCAC
AACGTTCAAATCCGCTCCCGGCGGATTTGTCCTACTCAGGAGAGCGTTCACCGACAAAGGCGCGCCGCTA
AGGACCTGTGTAACAGGCGCCTAGTAGAGAAAGTATTTATCCTCAACAGTGCCCAGTCTTCCGACTGAGC
CTTTCGTTTTATTTGATGCCTGGCAAAAAACCCCTCAAGACCCGTTTAGAGGCCCCAAGGGGTTATGCTA
GTTATTGCTCAGCGGTGGCAGCAGGCGCGCCCCATGGGAATTGGCGGGTCGACTACGCGTCGTGGCGATT
AGCGAATGAGCGGCGCCGGATCCAGCTGTAATAGGTACCC
Features (pLannotate 1.2.2; 16 found; start..end, strand, type, name):
     69..776     -  CDS            mCherry: mCherry is a basic (constitutively fluorescent) red fluorescent protein published in 2004, derived from Discosoma sp.. It is reported to be a very rapidly-maturing monomer with low acid sensitivity.
    784..806     -  RBS            RBS: efficient ribosome binding site from bacteriophage T7 gene 10 (Olins and Rangwala, 1989)
    821..845     -  promoter       J23119(SpeI) promoter (fragment): bacterial promoter (Registry of Standard Biological Parts BBa J23119) modified to end with an SpeI site
    858..877     +  CDS            lacZα (fragment): LacZα fragment of β-galactosidase; lacZ fragment
   1191..1904    -  CDS            Superfolder GFP: Superfolder GFP is a basic (constitutively fluorescent) green fluorescent protein published in 2005, derived from Aequorea victoria. It is reported to be a very rapidly-maturing weak dimer.
   1912..1934    -  RBS            RBS: efficient ribosome binding site from bacteriophage T7 gene 10 (Olins and Rangwala, 1989)
   2118..2142    -  promoter       J23119(SpeI) promoter (fragment): bacterial promoter (Registry of Standard Biological Parts BBa J23119) modified to end with an SpeI site
   2507..2574    -  misc_RNA       tracrRNA (fragment): trans-activating CRISPR RNA for the Streptococcus pyogenes CRISPR/Cas9 system
   2848..3483    +  rep_origin     ColA ori: Plasmids containing the ColA origin of replication can be propagated in E. coli cells that contain additional plasmids with compatible origins.
   3501..3592    +  promoter       AmpR promoter: bla
   3593..4408    +  CDS            KanR: aminoglycoside phosphotransferase; aph(3')-Ia; confers resistance to kanamycin in bacteria or G418 (Geneticin®) in eukaryotes
   4417..4474    -  promoter       AmpR promoter (fragment): bla
   4596..4623    -  terminator     rrnB T2 terminator: transcription terminator T2 from the E. coli rrnB gene
   4715..4748    -  terminator     rrnB T1 terminator (fragment): Escherichia coli rrnB; transcription terminator T1 from the E. coli rrnB gene
   4811..4845    -  terminator     rrnB T1 terminator (fragment): transcription terminator T1 from the E. coli rrnB gene
   4854..4901    -  terminator     T7 terminator: transcription terminator for bacteriophage T7 RNA polymerase
