[The description below was written by a language model from this plasmid's Addgene catalogue record and pLannotate feature annotations shown in this document.]
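Description:
pHK506.5 is a 5,010-nt synthetic biology plasmid for Escherichia coli, built on a pColA backbone. It replicates from the ColA origin, which is compatible with other common plasmid origins and so allows it to coexist with partner plasmids in the same cell. It is selected with kanamycin through an aminoglycoside phosphotransferase (KanR) gene driven by the bla promoter. The record lists it as high copy, with DH5alpha as the propagation strain and JM101 as the working strain for phagemid transfer experiments.

The payload is described as a BUF/YES logic gate "receiver" carrying a binding site for sgRNA3. The feature table shows two reporter cassettes on the reverse strand: mCherry and superfolder GFP. Each is preceded by a T7 gene 10 ribosome binding site and a fragment matching the constitutive J23119 promoter. A partial S. pyogenes tracrRNA match further along suggests that an sgRNA scaffold is also encoded on the plasmid, although its spacer and promoter are not annotated. The sgRNA3 binding site itself is likewise not annotated, so the table does not show which element it controls. A cluster of rrnB T1/T2 and T7 terminators provides transcriptional insulation.

The plasmid depends on a separate dCas9 plasmid, so gate behaviour rests on CRISPR-based transcriptional regulation. In the associated work on multicellular computing, receiver cells respond to guide RNAs delivered from sender cells on M13 phagemids. In a BUF/YES gate the output follows the input, and fluorescence serves as the readout. The record does not specify which fluorescent protein is the gate output and which, if either, is a constitutive reference.
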