Addgene plasmid #235456: pHK506.5
Purpose: BUF/YES gate receiver with bs for sgRNA3
Depositing lab: Yolanda Schaerli. Depositing organization: Universite de Lausanne (UNIL). Publication: Engineering intercellular communication using M13 phagemid and CRISPR-based gene regulation for multicellular computing in Escherichia coli. Kusumawardhani H, Zoppi F, Avendano R, Schaerli Y. Nat Commun. 2025 Apr 15;16(1):3569. doi: 10.1038/s41467-025-58760-z. PubMed 40234414.
Backbone
  Vector backbone: pColA
  Vector type: Synthetic Biology
Growth in bacteria
  Bacterial resistance: Kanamycin, 50 μg/mL
  Growth temperature: 37°C
  Growth strain: DH5alpha
  Copy number: High Copy
Gene/Insert
  Gene/Insert name: YES/BUF gate (alt names: sfGFP; mCherry)
  Species: Escherichia coli
  Cloning method: Gibson Cloning
Terms and licenses: Academic/Nonprofit Terms; Industry Terms: Not Available to Industry
Depositor comments: JM101 (working strain for phagemid transfer). Requires the dCas9 plasmid, pJ1996v2 (Addgene plasmid #140664). Please visit https://doi.org/10.1101/2024.08.28.610043 for bioRxiv preprint.
How to cite: pHK506.5 was a gift from Yolanda Schaerli (Addgene plasmid # 235456 ; http://n2t.net/addgene:235456 ; RRID:Addgene_235456)
